Addgene plasmid #48162: psicheck-2-Phb
Purpose: contains Renilla Luciferase gene preceded by an intact (ATG) upstream open reading frame element
Depositing lab: Vamsi Mootha. Depositing organization: Massachusetts General Hospital. Publication: Upstream open reading frames cause widespread reduction of protein expression and are polymorphic among humans. Calvo SE, Pagliarini DJ, Mootha VK. Proc Natl Acad Sci U S A. 2009 May 5;106(18):7507-12. doi: 10.1073/pnas.0810916106. Epub 2009 Apr 16. PubMed 19372376.
Backbone
  Vector backbone: psicheck2
  Backbone manufacturer: Promega
  Backbone size w/o insert (bp): 6273
  Total vector size (bp): 6362
  Vector type: Luciferase
Growth in bacteria
  Bacterial resistance: Ampicillin, 100 μg/mL
  Growth temperature: 37°C
  Growth strain: Top10
  Copy number: High Copy
Gene/Insert
  Gene/Insert name: 5" UTR of Phb
  Species: M. musculus (mouse)
  GenBank ID: NM_008831
  Entrez Gene: Phb (a.k.a. Bap32)
  Cloning method: Restriction Enzyme; 5′ cloning site Nhe1 (not destroyed); 3′ cloning site Nhe1 (not destroyed)
  Sequencing primers: 5′ T7
Terms and licenses: Academic/Nonprofit Terms; Industry Terms: Not Available to Industry
How to cite: psicheck-2-Phb was a gift from Vamsi Mootha (Addgene plasmid # 48162 ; http://n2t.net/addgene:48162 ; RRID:Addgene_48162)
