[The description below was written by a language model from this plasmid's Addgene catalogue record.]
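Description:
psicheck-2-Phb is a dual-luciferase reporter plasmid built on the Promega psiCHECK-2 backbone. It is propagated in E. coli as a high-copy plasmid under ampicillin selection. The total size is recorded as 6362 bp against a 6273 bp backbone, so the insert is a short fragment of roughly 90 bp. No feature table accompanies the record, and the promoters driving the reporters are not stated in it. In general, the psiCHECK-2 design carries a Renilla luciferase as the experimental reporter and an independently expressed firefly luciferase on the same plasmid as an internal normalisation control. A T7 primer is listed for sequencing into the insert.

The insert is the 5′ UTR of mouse Phb (prohibitin, also known as Bap32). It was cloned into a single NheI site, which is retained on both sides, so that it lies upstream of the Renilla luciferase coding sequence. This UTR contains an upstream open reading frame (uORF), and in this version the uORF start codon is left intact as ATG. Ribosomes scanning the transcript can therefore initiate at the uORF before reaching the Renilla start codon, which is expected to lower translation of the downstream reporter.

The construct is intended for transfection-based luciferase assays that measure how a native uORF affects protein expression, with the Renilla signal read relative to firefly. The emphasis on an intact ATG suggests comparison with a matched construct in which the uORF start codon is disrupted, although the record does not describe that counterpart. The associated study examined uORFs as widespread repressors of protein expression.
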