>Addgene plasmid #48162 | psicheck-2-Phb | depositor partial sequence | sequence record 69484 | T7
GCTAGCCACGCGCAGTATCCGGAGCTGGGGAATTCATGTGGAGGTCAGAGTGAAAGCAGGTGTGAGTGGA
AGCAACAGAAGGAGTCATGTTGCTAGC
