>Addgene plasmid #48162 | psicheck-2-Phb | addgene partial sequence | sequence record 71794 | chim-int-F 5'-TCTTACTGACATCCACTTTGCC-3'
GCTCTTAAGGCTAGAGTACTTAATACGACTCACTATAGGCTAGCCACGCGCAGTATCCGGAGCTGGGGAA
TTCATGTGGAGGTCAGAGTGAAAGCAGGTGTGAGTGGAAGCAACAGAAGGAGTCATGTTGCTAGCCACCT
TGGCTTCCAAGGTGTACGACCCCGAGCAACGCAAACGCATGATCACTGGGCCTCAGTGGTGGGCTCGCTG
CAAGCAAATGAACGTGCTGGACTCCTTCATCAACTACTATGATTCCGAGAAGCACGCCGAGAACGCCGTG
ATTTTTCTGCATGGTAACGCTGCCTCCAGCTACCTGTGGAGGCACGTCGTGCCTCACATCGAGCCCGTGG
CTAGATGCATCATCCCTGATCTGATCGGAATGGGTAAGTCCGGCAAGAGCGGGAATGGCTCATATCGCCT
CCTGGATCACTACAAGTACCTCACCGCTTGGTTCGAGCTGCTGAACCTTCCAAAGAAAATCATCTTTGTG
GGCCACGACTGGGGGGCTTGTCTGGCCTTTCACTACTCCTACGAGCACCAAGACAAGATCAAGGCCATCG
TCCATGCTGAGAGTGTCGTGGACGTGATCGAGTCCTGGGACGAGTGGCCTGACATCGAGGAGGATATCGC
CCTGATCAAGAGCGAAGAGGGCGAGAAAATGGTGCTTGAGAATAACTTCTTCGTCGAGACCATGCTCCCA
AGCAAGATCATGCGGAAACTGGAGCCTGAGGAGTTCGCTGCCTACCTGGAGCCATTCAAGGAGAAGGGCG
AGGTTAGACGGCCTACCCTCTCCTGGCCTCGCGAGATCCCTCTCGTTAAGGGAGGCAAGCCCGACGTCGT
CCAGATTGTCCGCAACTACAACGCCTACCTTCGGGCCAGCGACGATCTGCCTAAGATGTTCATCGAGTCC
GA
